Addgene plasmid #100459: pCMV_mEm_4GS_LF82_666
Purpose: Mammalian expression of E. coli LF82_666 CDS fused to mEmerald
Depositing lab: Alan Huett. Depositing organization: University of Nottingham. Publication: A multi-phenotypic imaging screen to identify bacterial effectors by exogenous expression in a HeLa cell line. Collins A, Huett A. Sci Data. 2018 May 15;5:180081. doi: 10.1038/sdata.2018.81. PubMed 29762554.
Backbone
  Vector backbone: pCMV
  Backbone size w/o insert (bp): 4502
  Vector type: Mammalian Expression
Growth in bacteria
  Bacterial resistance: Ampicillin, 100 μg/mL
  Growth temperature: 37°C
  Growth strain: XL1 Blue
  Copy number: High Copy
Gene/Insert
  Gene/Insert name: LF82_666
  Insert size (bp): 753
  Promoter: CMV
  Tag / fusion protein: mEmerald (N terminal on backbone)
  Cloning method: Ligation Independent Cloning
  Sequencing primers: 5′ ACTTCTGCTCTAAAAGCTGCGG; 3′ CACTGCATTCTAGTTGTGGTTTGTC
Terms and licenses: Academic/Nonprofit Terms; Industry Terms: Not Available to Industry
How to cite: pCMV_mEm_4GS_LF82_666 was a gift from Alan Huett (Addgene plasmid # 100459 ; http://n2t.net/addgene:100459 ; RRID:Addgene_100459)
