[The description below was written by a language model from this plasmid's Addgene catalogue record and pLannotate feature annotations shown in this document.]
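Description:
pCMV_mEm_4GS_LF82_666 is a mammalian expression plasmid built on a pCMV backbone (4,502 bp without insert; 5,255 bp in the sequenced record) that produces a bacterial protein from E. coli strain LF82 as a green fluorescent fusion. It is propagated in E. coli from a high-copy ColE1/pUC-type origin and selected with ampicillin through the β-lactamase gene and its native promoter. The feature table also picks up short remnants of lac promoter/operator, lacI, lacZα, rop, bom and a pUC multiple cloning site. These are leftovers of the backbone's cloning history rather than functional parts of the design. No mammalian selection marker is annotated, which is consistent with transient use.

The expression cassette wraps around the numbering origin of the circular sequence. The human CMV immediate-early enhancer and promoter drive transcription through a modified SV40 intron, which supplies splice donor and acceptor sites that generally improve mRNA processing, into the mEmerald coding sequence. The short "TRE3GV promoter" hit immediately downstream of the CMV promoter is only a 22-nt fragment and probably reflects shared core promoter sequence rather than tetracycline control. The 753 bp LF82_666 coding sequence, inserted by ligation-independent cloning, is not annotated itself but fits the unannotated gap between mEmerald and the SV40 polyadenylation signal. mEmerald therefore sits at the N terminus of the fusion. The "4GS" in the name suggests a glycine-serine linker between the two, although the record does not describe it.

According to the associated publication title, the plasmid belongs to a set used in a multi-phenotypic imaging screen to identify bacterial effectors by exogenous expression in HeLa cells.
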