Features (pLannotate 1.2.2; 17 found; start..end, strand, type, name):
      1..22      +  promoter       TRE3GV promoter (fragment): 3rd-generation Tet-responsive promoter that can be activated by binding of Tet-On® 3G, optimized for retroviral and lentiviral vectors
    131..227     +  intron         SV40 intron: modified SV40 intron with splice donor and acceptor sites
    288..1004    +  CDS            mEmerald: mEmerald is a basic (constitutively fluorescent) green fluorescent protein published in 1998, derived from Aequorea victoria. It is reported to be a very rapidly-maturing monomer with moderate acid sensitivity.
   1853..1987    -  polyA_signal   SV40 poly(A) signal: SV40 polyadenylation signal
   2122..2138    -  protein_bind   lac operator: The lac repressor binds to the lac operator to inhibit transcription in E. coli. This inhibition can be relieved by adding lactose or isopropyl-β-D-thiogalactopyranoside (IPTG). lac repressor encoded by lacI
   2146..2176    -  promoter       lac promoter: promoter for the E. coli lac operon
   2191..2212    -  protein_bind   CAP binding site: CAP binding activates transcription in the presence of cAMP. E. coli catabolite activator protein
   2225..2317    -  CDS            lacI (fragment): lac repressor; lacI; The lac repressor binds to the lac operator to inhibit transcription in E. coli. This inhibition can be relieved by adding lactose or isopropyl-β-D-thiogalactopyranoside (IPTG).
   2500..3088    -  rep_origin     ori: high-copy-number ColE1/pMB1/pBR322/pUC origin of replication
   3259..4119    -  CDS            AmpR: β-lactamase; bla; confers resistance to ampicillin, carbenicillin, and related antibiotics
   4120..4224    -  promoter       AmpR promoter: bla
   4319..4354    +  CDS            rop (fragment): Rop protein, which maintains plasmids at low copy number; rop
   4456..4555    +  misc_feature   bom (fragment): basis of mobility region from pBR322
   4561..4716    -  CDS            lacZα (fragment): LacZα fragment of β-galactosidase; lacZ fragment
   4722..4742    -  misc_feature   MCS (fragment): pUC18/19 multiple cloning site
   4741..5044    +  enhancer       CMV enhancer: human cytomegalovirus immediate early enhancer
   5045..5248    +  promoter       CMV promoter: human cytomegalovirus (CMV) immediate early promoter
>Addgene plasmid #100459 | pCMV_mEm_4GS_LF82_666 | addgene full sequence | sequence record 210328 | Addgene NGS Result
TGAACCGTCAGATCGCCTGGAGACGCCATCCACGCTGTTTTGACCTCCATAGAAGACACCGGGACCGATC
CAGCCTCCGGACTCTAGAGGATCCGGTACTAGAGGAACTGAAAAACCAGAAAGTTAACTGGTAAGTTTAG
TCTTTTTGTCTTTTATTTCAGGTCCCGGATCCGGTGGTGGTGCAAATCAAAGAACTGCTCCTCAGTGGAT
GTTGCCTTTACTTCTAGGCCTGTACGGAAGTGTTACTTCTGCTCTAAAAGCTGCGGAATTGTACCCGCGG
GCCCACCATGGTGAGCAAGGGCGAGGAGCTGTTCACCGGGGTGGTGCCCATCCTGGTCGAGCTGGACGGC
GACGTAAACGGCCACAAGTTCAGCGTGTCCGGCGAGGGCGAGGGCGATGCCACCTACGGCAAGCTGACCC
TGAAGTTCATCTGCACCACCGGCAAGCTGCCCGTGCCCTGGCCCACCCTCGTGACCACCTTGACCTACGG
CGTGCAGTGCTTCGCCCGCTACCCCGACCACATGAAGCAGCACGACTTCTTCAAGTCCGCCATGCCCGAA
GGCTACGTCCAGGAGCGCACCATCTTCTTCAAGGACGACGGCAACTACAAGACCCGCGCCGAGGTGAAGT
TCGAGGGCGACACCCTGGTGAACCGCATCGAGCTGAAGGGCATCGACTTCAAGGAGGACGGCAACATCCT
GGGGCACAAGCTGGAGTACAACTACAACAGCCACAAGGTCTATATCACCGCCGACAAGCAGAAGAACGGC
ATCAAGGTGAACTTCAAGACCCGCCACAACATCGAGGACGGCAGCGTGCAGCTCGCCGACCACTACCAGC
AGAACACCCCCATCGGCGACGGCCCCGTGCTGCTGCCCGACAACCACTACCTGAGCACCCAGTCCAAGCT
GAGCAAAGACCCCAACGAGAAGCGCGATCACATGGTCCTGCTGGAGTTCGTGACCGCCGCCGGGATCACT
CTCGGCATGGACGAGCTGTACAAGCGAATTGGTGGAGGGGGCGGTTCCGGTGGCGGAGGTTCCCGAATTC
GTCGACGGAGATCTGATATGTCAGACAAGACAGAAAAGAAAGCTGGTGCGCTGCATTCTGAGCTGCGCAT
CGAGCTGCATACCCAATATGCCATTAACACCTGGAGCGGGCGGCCAGCCTCGGATAGCAAGCCTTCGCTC
ATCGGAATGCCGCTGTTTTTCCGGCTCATCTCCCGGATTAACCGCGATTCACTGGCAGATAATCCGTGGG
CGGATGCGGCCCTGGTGGAAGTGGAAACATTACTGGAGACGGCCAGCCAGCAGCTCCAGAAATGGTTGAA
TGATATCGATGCCCTGATGGCGATGCTGCCAGCTAACGCTTCCATTTCCGGCGTCACCTCCACCTCGCCG
CTGAATATCGGCGTTCACAGCCATACCCCGCTGGGATACCGCTGCGTTTATCTTCTTGTTGGGTTTGATC
AGCTTATTCTGCGTGTCTTCCAGGCTCACCATTACGGTCTGATGTCGTTGAAAGAGCGCAAAGCCTGGTT
ACATCGTGGTAGCCATCAAATTCGCCGCATTTTCTCGGTTGCCCTGCGTTACCGTTCTCACCACGTTACC
CGCCAGGACATTGCCTCAAATAACGATGCTGCCCGACAGGCTATCGAACAATTTGGGGAACTCGACAGGG
CGATCCTGCTGGGAACCCGCCGTTCCCGATTTTCTCCGCCAGTAAGCGCCGAAAGTATTAAGGCGCTGAA
AGCCGCCTTTAAACGTCTGTCACGCAAAGAGAAAGCGGCAAAGCAGGAGGTGCGGGATGATCCGCAATGA
ATCGGTACCCTCGAGAAGCTTGCGGCCGCGGGGATCCAGACATGATAAGATACATTGATGAGTTTGGACA
AACCACAACTAGAATGCAGTGAAAAAAATGCTTTATTTGTGAAATTTGTGATGCTATTGCTTTATTTGTA
ACCATTATAAGCTGCAATAAACAAGTTAACAACAACAATTGCATTCATTTTATGTTTCAGGTTCAGGGGG
AGGTGTGGGAGGTTTTTTCGGATCCTCTAGAGTCGATCTGCAGGCATGCTAGCTTGGCGTAATCATGGTC
ATAGCTGTTTCCTGTGTGAAATTGTTATCCGCTCACAATTCCACACAACATACGAGCCGGAAGCATAAAG
TGTAAAGCCTGGGGTGCCTAATGAGTGAGCTAACTCACATTAATTGCGTTGCGCTCACTGCCCGCTTTCC
AGTCGGGAAACCTGTCGTGCCAGCTGCATTAATGAATCGGCCAACGCGCGGGGAGAGGCGGTTTGCGTAT
TGGGCGCTCTTCCGCTTCCTCGCTCACTGACTCGCTGCGCTCGGTCGTTCGGCTGCGGCGAGCGGTATCA
GCTCACTCAAAGGCGGTAATACGGTTATCCACAGAATCAGGGGATAACGCAGGAAAGAACATGTGAGCAA
AAGGCCAGCAAAAGGCCAGGAACCGTAAAAAGGCCGCGTTGCTGGCGTTTTTCCATAGGCTCCGCCCCCC
TGACGAGCATCACAAAAATCGACGCTCAAGTCAGAGGTGGCGAAACCCGACAGGACTATAAAGATACCAG
GCGTTTCCCCCTGGAAGCTCCCTCGTGCGCTCTCCTGTTCCGACCCTGCCGCTTACCGGATACCTGTCCG
CCTTTCTCCCTTCGGGAAGCGTGGCGCTTTCTCATAGCTCACGCTGTAGGTATCTCAGTTCGGTGTAGGT
CGTTCGCTCCAAGCTGGGCTGTGTGCACGAACCCCCCGTTCAGCCCGACCGCTGCGCCTTATCCGGTAAC
TATCGTCTTGAGTCCAACCCGGTAAGACACGACTTATCGCCACTGGCAGCAGCCACTGGTAACAGGATTA
GCAGAGCGAGGTATGTAGGCGGTGCTACAGAGTTCTTGAAGTGGTGGCCTAACTACGGCTACACTAGAAG
AACAGTATTTGGTATCTGCGCTCTGCTGAAGCCAGTTACCTTCGGAAAAAGAGTTGGTAGCTCTTGATCC
GGCAAACAAACCACCGCTGGTAGCGGTGGTTTTTTTGTTTGCAAGCAGCAGATTACGCGCAGAAAAAAAG
GATCTCAAGAAGATCCTTTGATCTTTTCTACGGGGTCTGACGCTCAGTGGAACGAAAACTCACGTTAAGG
GATTTTGGTCATGAGATTATCAAAAAGGATCTTCACCTAGATCCTTTTAAATTAAAAATGAAGTTTTAAA
TCAATCTAAAGTATATATGAGTAAACTTGGTCTGACAGTTACCAATGCTTAATCAGTGAGGCACCTATCT
CAGCGATCTGTCTATTTCGTTCATCCATAGTTGCCTGACTCCCCGTCGTGTAGATAACTACGATACGGGA
GGGCTTACCATCTGGCCCCAGTGCTGCAATGATACCGCGAGACCCACGCTCACCGGCTCCAGATTTATCA
GCAATAAACCAGCCAGCCGGAAGGGCCGAGCGCAGAAGTGGTCCTGCAACTTTATCCGCCTCCATCCAGT
CTATTAATTGTTGCCGGGAAGCTAGAGTAAGTAGTTCGCCAGTTAATAGTTTGCGCAACGTTGTTGCCAT
TGCTACAGGCATCGTGGTGTCACGCTCGTCGTTTGGTATGGCTTCATTCAGCTCCGGTTCCCAACGATCA
AGGCGAGTTACATGATCCCCCATGTTGTGCAAAAAAGCGGTTAGCTCCTTCGGTCCTCCGATCGTTGTCA
GAAGTAAGTTGGCCGCAGTGTTATCACTCATGGTTATGGCAGCACTGCATAATTCTCTTACTGTCATGCC
ATCCGTAAGATGCTTTTCTGTGACTGGTGAGTACTCAACCAAGTCATTCTGAGAATAGTGTATGCGGCGA
CCGAGTTGCTCTTGCCCGGCGTCAATACGGGATAATACCGCGCCACATAGCAGAACTTTAAAAGTGCTCA
TCATTGGAAAACGTTCTTCGGGGCGAAAACTCTCAAGGATCTTACCGCTGTTGAGATCCAGTTCGATGTA
ACCCACTCGTGCACCCAACTGATCTTCAGCATCTTTTACTTTCACCAGCGTTTCTGGGTGAGCAAAAACA
GGAAGGCAAAATGCCGCAAAAAAGGGAATAAGGGCGACACGGAAATGTTGAATACTCATACTCTTCCTTT
TTCAATATTATTGAAGCATTTATCAGGGTTATTGTCTCATGAGCGGATACATATTTGAATGTATTTAGAA
AAATAAACAAATAGGGGTTCCGCGCACATTTCCCCGAAAAGTGCCACCTGACGTCTAAGAAACCATTATT
ATCATGACATTAACCTATAAAAATAGGCGTATCACGAGGCCCTTTCGTCTCGCGCGTTTCGGTGATGACG
GTGAAAACCTCTGACACATGCAGCTCCCGGAGACGGTCACAGCTTGTCTGTAAGCGGATGCCGGGAGCAG
ACAAGCCCGTCAGGGCGCGTCAGCGGGTGTTGGCGGGTGTCGGGGCTGGCTTAACTATGCGGCATCAGAG
CAGATTGTACTGAGAGTGCACCATATGCGGTGTGAAATACCGCACAGATGCGTAAGGAGAAAATACCGCA
TCAGGCGCCATTCGCCATTCAGGCTGCGCAACTGTTGGGAAGGGCGATCGGTGCGGGCCTCTTCGCTATT
ACGCCAGCTGGCGAAAGGGGGATGTGCTGCAAGGCGATTAAGTTGGGTAACGCCAGGGTTTTCCCAGTCA
CGACGTTGTAAAACGACGGCCAGTGAGTTCGAGCTTGCATGCCTGCAGGTCGTTACATAACTTACGGTAA
ATGGCCCGCCTGGCTGACCGCCCAACGACCCCCGCCCATTGACGTCAATAATGACGTATGTTCCCATAGT
AACGCCAATAGGGACTTTCCATTGACGTCAATGGGTGGAGTATTTACGGTAAACTGCCCACTTGGCAGTA
CATCAAGTGTATCATATGCCAAGTACGCCCCCTATTGACGTCAATGACGGTAAATGGCCCGCCTGGCATT
ATGCCCAGTACATGACCTTATGGGACTTTCCTACTTGGCAGTACATCTACGTATTAGTCATCGCTATTAC
CATGGTGATGCGGTTTTGGCAGTACATCAATGGGCGTGGATAGCGGTTTGACTCACGGGGATTTCCAAGT
CTCCACCCCATTGACGTCAATGGGAGTTTGTTTTGGCACCAAAATCAACGGGACTTTCCAAAATGTCGTA
ACAACTCCGCCCCATTGACGCAAATGGGCGGTAGGCGTGTACGGTGGGAGGTCTATATAAGCAGAGCTCG
TTTAG
