>Addgene plasmid #100459 | pCMV_mEm_4GS_LF82_666 | depositor partial sequence | sequence record 183768 | Sequence across LF82 gene insert region
CTCGGCATGGACGAGCTGTACAAGCGAATTGGTGGAGGGGGCGGTTCCGGTGGCGGAGGTTCCCGAATTC
GTCGACGGAGATCTGATATGTCAGACAAGACAGAAAAGAAAGCTGGTGCGCTGCATTCTGAGCTGCGCAT
CGAGCTGCATACCCAATATGCCATTAACACCTGGAGCGGGCGGCCAGCCTCGGATAGCAAGCCTTCGCTC
ATCGGAATGCCGCTGTTTTTCCGGCTCATCTCCCGGATTAACCGCGATTCACTGGCAGATAATCCGTGGG
CGGATGCGGCCCTGGTGGAAGTGGAAACATTACTGGAGACGGCCAGCCAGCAGCTCCAGAAATGGTTGAA
TGATATCGATGCCCTGATGGCGATGCTGCCAGCTAACGCTTCCATTTCCGGCGTCACCTCCACCTCGCCG
CTGAATATCGGCGTTCACAGCCATACCCCGCTGGGATACCGCTGCGTTTATCTTCTTGTTGGGTTTGATC
AGCTTATTCTGCGTGTCTTCCAGGCTCACCATTACGGTCTGATGTCGTTGAAAGAGCGCAAAGCCTGGTT
ACATCGTGGTAGCCATCAAATTCGCCGCATTTTCTCGGTTGCCCTGCGTTACCGTTCTCACCACGTTACC
CGCCAGGACATTGCCTCAAATAACGATGCTGCCCGACAGGCTATCGAACAATTTGGGGAACTCGACAGGG
CGATCCTGCTGGGAACCCGCCGTTCCCGATTTTCTCCGCCAGTAAGCGCCGAAAGTATTAAGGCGCTGAA
AGCCGCCTTTAAACGTCTGTCACGCAAAGAGAAAGCGGCAAAGCAGGAGGTGCGGGATGATCCGCAATGA
ATCGGTACCCTCGAGAAGCTTGCGGCCGCGGGGATCCAGACATGATAAGATACATTGATGAGTTTGGACA
AACCACAACTAGAATGCAGTGAAAAAAATGCTTTATTTGTGAAATTTGTGATGCTATTGCTTTATTTGTA
ACCATTATAAGCTGCAATAACAAGTTNACAACANNNTNGCATTCNTTT
